>Addgene plasmid #201930 | pAC150-TEX264ΔLIR-GFP | addgene full sequence | sequence record 397349 | Addgene NGS Result
TTGAGATCCTTTTTTTCTGCGCGTAATCTGCTGCTTGCAAACAAAAAAACCACCGCTACCAGCGGTGGTT
TGTTTGCCGGATCAAGAGCTACCAACTCTTTTTCCGAAGGTAACTGGCTTCAGCAGAGCGCAGATACCAA
ATACTGTTCTTCTAGTGTAGCCGTAGTTAGGCCACCACTTCAAGAACTCTGTAGCACCGCCTACATACCT
CGCTCTGCTAATCCTGTTACCAGTGGCTGCTGCCAGTGGCGATAAGTCGTGTCTTACCGGGTTGGACTCA
AGACGATAGTTACCGGATAAGGCGCAGCGGTCGGGCTGAACGGGGGGTTCGTGCACACAGCCCAGCTTGG
AGCGAACGACCTACACCGAACTGAGATACCTACAGCGTGAGCTATGAGAAAGCGCCACGCTTCCCGAAGG
GAGAAAGGCGGACAGGTATCCGGTAAGCGGCAGGGTCGGAACAGGAGAGCGCACGAGGGAGCTTCCAGGG
GGAAACGCCTGGTATCTTTATAGTCCTGTCGGGTTTCGCCACCTCTGACTTGAGCGTCGATTTTTGTGAT
GCTCGTCAGGGGGGCGGAGCCTATGGAAAAACGCCAGCAACGCGGCCTTTTTACGGTTCCTGGCCTTTTG
CTGGCCTTTTGCTCACATGTTCTTTCCTGCGTTATCCCCTGATTCTGTGGATAACCGTATTACCGCCTTT
GAGTGAGCTGATACCGCTCGCCGCAGCCGAACGACCGAGCGCAGCGAGTCAGTGAGCGAGGAAGCGGAAG
AGCGCCCAATACGCAAACCGCCTCTCCCCGCGCGTTGGCCGATTCATTAATGCAGCTGGCACGACAGGTT
TCCCGACTGGAAAGCGGGCAGTGAGCGCAACGCAATTAATGTGAGTTAGCTCACTCATTAGGCACCCCAG
GCTTTACACTTTATGCTTCCGGCTCGTATGTTGTGTGGAATTGTGAGCGGATAACAATTTCACACAGGAA
ACAGCTATGACCATGATTACGCCAAGCTCAGAATTAACCCTCACTAAAGGGACTAGTCCTGCAGGTTTAA
ACGAATTCGCCCTTTTAACCCTAGAAAGATAGTCTGCGTAAAATTGACGCATGCATTCTTGAAATATTGC
TCTCTCTTTCTAAATAGCGCGAATCCGTCGCTGTGCATTTAGGACATCTCAGTCGCCGCTTGGAGCTCCC
GTGAGGCGTGCTTGTCAATGCGGTAAGTGTCACTGATTTTGAACTATAACGACCGCGTGAGTCAAAATGA
CGCATGATTATCTTTTACGTGACTTTTAAGATTTAACTCATACGATAATTATATTGTTATTTCATGTTCT
ACTTACGTGATAACTTATTATATATATATTTTCTTGTTATAGATATCAACTAGAATGCTAGACCTTTCGT
CTTCAAGAATTCCGATCATATTCAATAACCCTTAATATAACTTCGTATAATGTATGCTATACGAAGTTAT
TAGGTCTGAAGAGGAGTTTACGTCCAGCCAAGCTTAGGATCCCGGGTACCGATGGCCGGGCCTCGAGGAG
CTTGGCCCATTGCATACGTTGTATCCATATCATAATATGTACATTTATATTGGCTCATGTCCAACATTAC
CGCCATGTTGACATTGATTATTGACTAGTTATTAATAGTAATCAATTACGGGGTCATTAGTTCATAGCCC
ATATATGGAGTTCCGCGTTACATAACTTACGGTAAATGGCCCGCCTGGCTGACCGCCCAACGACCCCCGC
CCATTGACGTCAATAATGACGTATGTTCCCATAGTAACGCCAATAGGGACTTTCCATTGACGTCAATGGG
TGGAGTATTTACGGTAAACTGCCCACTTGGCAGTACATCAAGTGTATCATATGCCAAGTACGCCCCCTAT
TGACGTCAATGACGGTAAATGGCCCGCCTGGCATTATGCCCAGTACATGACCTTATGGGACTTTCCTACT
TGGCAGTACATCTACGTATTAGTCATCGCTATTACCATGGTGATGCGGTTTTGGCAGTACATCAATGGGC
GTGGATAGCGGTTTGACTCACGGGGATTTCCAAGTCTCCACCCCATTGACGTCAATGGGAGTTTGTTTTG
GCACCAAAATCAACGGGACTTTCCAAAATGTCGTAACAACTCCGCCCCATTGACGCAAATGGGCGGTAGG
CGTGTACGGTGGGAGGTCTATATAAGCAGAGCTCGTTTAGTGAACCGTCAGATCGCCTGGAGACGCCATC
CACGCTGTTTTGACCTCCATAGAAGACACCGGGACCGATCCAGCCTCCCCGGCTAGCCGCCGCCACCATG
AAAAAGCCTGAACTCACCGCGACGTCTGTCGAGAAGTTTCTGATCGAAAAGTTCGACAGCGTCTCCGACC
TGATGCAGCTCTCGGAGGGCGAAGAATCTCGTGCTTTCAGCTTCGATGTAGGAGGGCGTGGATATGTCCT
GCGGGTAAATAGCTGCGCCGATGGTTTCTACAAAGATCGTTATGTTTATCGGCACTTTGCATCGGCCGCG
CTCCCGATTCCGGAAGTGCTTGACATTGGGGAATTCAGCGAGAGCCTGACCTATTGCATCTCCCGCCGTG
CACAGGGTGTCACGTTGCAAGACCTGCCTGAAACCGAACTGCCCGCTGTTCTGCAGCCGGTCGCGGAGGC
CATGGATGCGATCGCTGCGGCCGATCTTAGCCAGACGAGCGGGTTCGGCCCATTCGGACCGCAAGGAATC
GGTCAATACACTACATGGCGTGATTTCATATGCGCGATTGCTGATCCCCATGTGTATCACTGGCAAACTG
TGATGGACGACACCGTCAGTGCGTCCGTCGCGCAGGCTCTCGATGAGCTGATGCTTTGGGCCGAGGACTG
CCCCGAAGTCCGGCACCTCGTGCACGCGGATTTCGGCTCCAACAATGTCCTGACGGACAATGGCCGCATA
ACAGCGGTCATTGACTGGAGCGAGGCGATGTTCGGGGATTCCCAATACGAGGTCGCCAACATCTTCTTCT
GGAGGCCGTGGTTGGCTTGTATGGAGCAGCAGACGCGCTACTTCGAGCGGAGGCATCCGGAGCTTGCAGG
ATCGCCGCGGCTCCGGGCGTATATGCTCCGCATTGGTCTTGACCAACTCTATCAGAGCTTGGTTGACGGC
AATTTCGATGATGCAGCTTGGGCGCAGGGTCGATGCGACGCAATCGTCCGATCCGGAGCCGGGACTGTCG
GGCGTACACAAATCGCCCGCAGAAGCGCGGCCGTCTGGACCGATGGCTGTGTAGAAGTCGCGTCTGCGTT
CGACCAGGCTGCGCGTTCTCGCGGCCATAGCAACCGACGTACGGCGTTGCGCCCTCGCCGGCAGCAAGAA
GCCACGGAAGTCCGCCCGGAGCAGAAAATGCCCACGCTACTGCGGGTTTATATAGACGGTCCCCACGGGA
TGGGGAAAACCACCACCACGCAACTGCTGGTGGCCCTGGGTTCGCGCGACGATATCGTCTACGTACCCGA
GCCGATGACTTACTGGCGGGTGCTGGGGGCTTCCGAGACAATCGCGAACATCTACACCACACAACACCGC
CTCGACCAGGGTGAGATATCGGCCGGGGACGCGGCGGTGGTAATGACAAGCGCCCAGATAACAATGGGCA
TGCCTTATGCCGTGACCGACGCCGTTCTGGCTCCTCATATCGGGGGGGAGGCTGGGAGCTCACATGCCCC
GCCCCCGGCCCTCACCCTCATCTTCGACCGCCATCCCATCGCCGCCCTCCTGTGCTACCCGGCCGCGCGG
TACCTTATGGGCAGCATGACCCCCCAGGCCGTGCTGGCGTTCGTGGCCCTCATCCCGCCGACCTTGCCCG
GCACCAACATCGTGCTTGGGGCCCTTCCGGAGGACAGACACATCGACCGCCTGGCCAAACGCCAGCGCCC
CGGCGAGCGGCTGGACCTGGCTATGCTGGCTGCGATTCGCCGCGTTTACGGGCTACTTGCCAATACGGTG
CGGTATCTGCAGTGCGGCGGGTCGTGGCGGGAGGACTGGGGACAGCTTTCGGGGACGGCCGTGCCGCCCC
AGGGTGCCGAGCCCCAGAGCAACGCGGGCCCACGACCCCATATCGGGGACACGTTATTTACCCTGTTTCG
GGCCCCCGAGTTGCTGGCCCCCAACGGCGACCTGTATAACGTGTTTGCCTGGGCCTTGGACGTCTTGGCC
AAACGCCTCCGTTCCATGCACGTCTTTATCCTGGATTACGACCAATCGCCCGCCGGCTGCCGGGACGCCC
TGCTGCAACTTACCTCCGGGATGGTCCAGACCCACGTCACCACCCCCGGCTCCATACCGACGATATGCGA
CCTGGCGCGCACGTTTGCCCGGGAGATGGGGGAGGCTAACTGAAGCTTCCCGGGGGTACCGAATTCGTCG
ACAGATCTAACTTGTTTATTGCAGCTTATAATGGTTACAAATAAAGCAATAGCATCACAAATTTCACAAA
TAAAGCATTTTTTTCACTGCATTCTAGTTGTGGTTTGTCCAAACTCATCAATGTATCTTATCATGTCTGG
ATCATCAAGCTTAGGATCCGGAACCCTTAATATAACTTCGTATAATGTATGCTATACGAAGTTATTAGGT
CCCTCGAAGAGGTTCACTGGCGCGTTGGATCCCCGGGTACCGAGTTGGGAGCTCACGGGGACAGCCCCCC
CCCAAAGCCCCCAGGGATGTAATTACGTCCCTCCCCCGCTAGGGGGCAGCAGCGAGCCGCCCGGGGCTCC
GCTCCGGTCCGGCGCTCCCCCCGCATCCCCGAGCCGGCAGCGTGCGGGGACAGCCCGGGCACGGGGAAGG
TGGCACGGGATCGCTTTCCTCTGAACGCTTCTCGCTGCTCTTTGAGCCTGCAGACACCTGGGGGGATACG
GGGAAAAAGCTTTAGGCTGAAAGAGAGATTTAGAATGACAGAACTCGATTTCATTGCAGACTGGCGCGCC
CGTGAGGCTCCGGTGCCCGTCAGTGGGCAGAGCGCACATCGCCCACAGTCCCCGAGAAGTTGGGGGGAGG
GGTCGGCAATTGAACCGGTGCCTAGAGAAGGTGGCGCGGGGTAAACTGGGAAAGTGATGTCGTGTACTGG
CTCCGCCTTTTTCCCGAGGGTGGGGGAGAACCGTATATAAGTGCAGTAGTCGCCGTGAACGTTCTTTTTC
GCAACGGGTTTGCCGCCAGAACACAGGTAAGTGCCGTGTGTGGTTCCCGCGGGCCTGGCCTCTTTACGGG
TTATGGCCCTTGCGTGCCTTGAATTACTTCCACCTGGCTGCAGTACGTGATTCTTGATCCCGAGCTTCGG
GTTGGAAGTGGGTGGGAGAGTTCGAGGCCTTGCGCTTAAGGAGCCCCTTCGCCTCGTGCTTGAGTTGAGG
CCTGGCCTGGGCGCTGGGGCCGCCGCGTGCGAATCTGGTGGCACCTTCGCGCCTGTCTCGCTGCTTTCGA
TAAGTCTCTAGCCATTTAAAATTTTTGATGACCTGCTGCGACGCTTTTTTTCTGGCAAGATAGTCTTGTA
AATGCGGGCCAAGATCTGCACACTGGTATTTCGGTTTTTGGGGCCGCGGGCGGCGACGGGGCCCGTGCGT
CCCAGCGCACATGTTCGGCGAGGCGGGGCCTGCGAGCGCGGCCACCGAGAATCGGACGGGGGTAGTCTCA
AGCTGGCCGGCCTGCTCTGGTGCCTGGCCTCGCGCCGCCGTGTATCGCCCCGCCCTGGGCGGCAAGGCTG
GCCCGGTCGGCACCAGTTGCGTGAGCGGAAAGATGGCCGCTTCCCGGCCCTGCTGCAGGGAGCTCAAAAT
GGAGGACGCGGCGCTCGGGAGAGCGGGCGGGTGAGTCACCCACACAAAGGAAAAGGGCCTTTCCGTCCTC
AGCCGTCGCTTCATGTGACTCCACGGAGTACCGGGCGCCGTCCAGGCACCTCGATTAGTTCTCGAGCTTT
TGGAGTACGTCGTCTTTAGGTTGGGGGGAGGGGTTTTATGCGATGGAGTTTCCCCACACTGAGTGGGTGG
AGACTGAAGTTAGGCCAGCTTGGCACTTGATGTAATTCTCCTTGGAATTTGCCCTTTTTGAGTTTGGATC
TTGGTTCATTCTCAAGCCTCAGACAGTGGTTCAAAGTTTTTTTCTTCCATTTCAGGTGTCGTGAAGAAGC
TTGGTACCGAGCTCGGATCCACTAGTCCAGTGTGGTGGAATTCTGCAGATATCAACAAGTTTGTACAAAA
AAGCAGGCTGCGGTACATGTCGGACCTGCTACTACTGGGCCTGATTGGGGGCCTGACTCTCTTACTGCTG
CTGACGCTGCTGGCCTTTGCCGGGTACTCAGGGCTACTGGCTGGGGTGGAAGTGAGTGCTGGGTCACCCC
CCATCCGCAACGTCACTGTGGCCTACAAGTTCCACATGGGGCTCTATGGTGAGACTGGGCGGCTTTTCAC
TGAGAGCTGCAGCATCTCTCCCAAGCTCCGCTCCATCGCTGTCTACTATGACAACCCCCACATGGTGCCC
CCTGATAAGTGCCGATGTGCCGTGGGCAGCATCCTGAGTGAAGGTGAGGAATCGCCCTCCCCTGAGCTCA
TCGACCTCTACCAGAAATTTGGCTTCAAGGTGTTCTCCTTCCCGGCACCCAGCCATGTGGTGACAGCCAC
CTTCCCCTACACCACCATTCTGTCCATCTGGCTGGCTACCCGCCGTGTCCATCCTGCCTTGGACACCTAC
ATCAAGGAGCGGAAGCTGTGTGCCTATCCTCGGCTGGAGATCTACCAGGAAGACCAGATCCATTTCATGT
GCCCACTGGCACGGCAGGGAGACTTCTATGTGCCTGAGATGAAGGAGACAGAGTGGAAATGGCGGGGGCT
TGTGGAGGCCATTGACACCCAGGTGGATGGCACAGGAGCTGACACAATGAGTGACACGAGTTCTGTAAGC
TTGGAAGTGAGCCCTGGCAGCCGGGAGACTTCAGCTGCCACACTGTCACCTGGGGCGAGCAGCCGTGGCT
GGGATGACGGTGACACCCGCAGCGAGCACAGCTACAGCGAGTCAGGTGCCAGCGGCTCCTCTGCTGAGGA
GCTGGACTTGGAGGGCGAGGGGCCCTTAGGGGAGTCACGGCTGGACCCTGGGACTGAGCCCCTGGGGACT
ACCAAGTGGCTCTGGGAGCCCACTGCCCCTGAGAAGGGCAAGGAGGGAGGCTCAGGAGGCTCAGGAGGCT
CACTCGAGGTGAGCAAGGGCGAGGAGCTGTTCACCGGGGTGGTGCCCATCCTGGTCGAGCTGGACGGCGA
CGTAAACGGCCACAAGTTCAGCGTGTCCGGCGAGGGCGAGGGCGATGCCACCTACGGCAAGCTGACCCTG
AAGTTCATCTGCACCACCGGCAAGCTGCCCGTGCCCTGGCCCACCCTCGTGACCACCCTGACCTACGGCG
TGCAGTGCTTCAGCCGCTACCCCGACCACATGAAGCAGCACGACTTCTTCAAGTCCGCCATGCCCGAAGG
CTACGTCCAGGAGCGCACCATCTTCTTCAAGGACGACGGCAACTACAAGACCCGCGCCGAGGTGAAGTTC
GAGGGCGACACCCTGGTGAACCGCATCGAGCTGAAGGGCATCGACTTCAAGGAGGACGGCAACATCCTGG
GGCACAAGCTGGAGTACAACTACAACAGCCACAACGTCTATATCATGGCCGACAAGCAGAAGAACGGCAT
CAAGGTGAACTTCAAGATCCGCCACAACATCGAGGACGGCAGCGTGCAGCTCGCCGACCACTACCAGCAG
AACACCCCCATCGGCGACGGCCCCGTGCTGCTGCCCGACAACCACTACCTGAGCACCCAGTCCGCCCTGA
GCAAAGACCCCAACGAGAAGCGCGATCACATGGTCCTGCTGGAGTTCGTGACCGCCGCCGGGATCACTCT
CGGCATGGACGAGCTGTACAAGTAGTGACCCAGCTTTCTTGTACAAAGTGGTTGATATCCAGCACAGTGG
CGGCCGCTCGAGTCTAGAGGGCCCGCGGTTCGAAGGTAAGCCTATCCCTAACCCTCTCCTCGGTCTCGAT
TCTACGCGTACCGGTTAGGGGCCCGTTTAAACCCGCTGATCAGCCTCGACTGTGCCTTCTAGTTGCCAGC
CATCTGTTGTTTGCCCCTCCCCCGTGCCTTCCTTGACCCTGGAAGGTGCCACTCCCACTGTCCTTTCCTA
ATAAAATGAGGAAATTGCATCGCATTGTCTGAGTAGGTGTCATTCTATTCTGGGGGGTGGGGTGGGGCAG
GACAGCAAGGGGGAGGATTGGGAAGACAATAGCAGGCATGCTGGGGATGCGGTGGGCTCTATGGCGGCGC
GCCTGGATCCCCGGGTACCGAGTTGGGAGCTCACGGGGACAGCCCCCCCCCAAAGCCCCCAGGGATGTAA
TTACGTCCCTCCCCCGCTAGGGGGCAGCAGCGAGCCGCCCGGGGCTCCGCTCCGGTCCGGCGCTCCCCCC
GCATCCCCGAGCCGGCAGCGTGCGGGGACAGCCCGGGCACGGGGAAGGTGGCACGGGATCGCTTTCCTCT
GAACGCTTCTCGCTGCTCTTTGAGCCTGCAGACACCTGGGGGGATACGGGGAAAAAGCTTTAGGCTGAAA
GAGAGATTTAGAATGACAGTCTAGTGGGAGCTCACGGGGACAGCCCCCCCCCAAAGCCCCCAGGGATGTA
ATTACGTCCCTCCCCCGCTAGGGGGCAGCAGCGAGCCGCCCGGGGCTCCGCTCCGGTCCGGCGCTCCCCC
CGCATCCCCGAGCCGGCAGCGTGCGGGGACAGCCCGGGCACGGGGAAGGTGGCACGGGATCGCTTTCCTC
TGAACGCTTCTCGCTGCTCTTTGAGCCTGCAGACACCTGGGGGGATACGGGGAAAAAGCTTTAGGCTGAA
AGAGAGATTTAGAATGACAGAACTCGATTTCATTGCAGACTGGCCGGCCACTAGTACGCGCCGGCTCGAC
ATACTAGTTAAAAGTTTTGTTACTTTATAGAAGAAATTTTGAGTTTTTGTTTTTTTTTAATAAATAAATA
AACATAAATAAATTGTTTGTTGAATTTATTATTAGTATGTAAGTGTAAATATAATAAAACTTAATATCTA
TTCAAATTAATAAATAAACCTCGATATACAGACCGATAAAACACATGCGTCAATTTTACGCATGATTATC
TTTAACGTACGTCACAATATGATTATCTTTCTAGGGTTAAAAGGGCGAATTCGCGGCCGCTAAATTCAAT
TCGCCCTATAGTGAGTCGTATTACAATTCACTGGCCGTCGTTTTACAACGTCGTGACTGGGAAAACCCTG
GCGTTACCCAACTTAATCGCCTTGCAGCACATCCCCCTTTCGCCAGCTGGCGTAATAGCGAAGAGGCCCG
CACCGATCGCCCTTCCCAACAGTTGCGCAGCCTATACGTACGGCAGTTTAAGGTTTACACCTATAAAAGA
GAGAGCCGTTATCGTCTGTTTGTGGATGTACAGAGTGATATTATTGACACGCCGGGGCGACGGATGGTGA
TCCCCCTGGCCAGTGCACGTCTGCTGTCAGATAAAGTCTCCCGTGAACTTTACCCGGTGGTGCATATCGG
GGATGAAAGCTGGCGCATGATGACCACCGATATGGCCAGTGTGCCGGTCTCCGTTATCGGGGAAGAAGTG
GCTGATCTCAGCCACCGCGAAAATGACATCAAAAACGCCATTAACCTGATGTTCTGGGGAATATAAATGT
CAGGCATGAGATTATCAAAAAGGATCTTCACCTAGATCCTTTTCACGTAGAAAGCCAGTCCGCAGAAACG
GTGCTGACCCCGGATGAATGTCAGCTACTGGGCTATCTGGACAAGGGAAAACGCAAGCGCAAAGAGAAAG
CAGGTAGCTTGCAGTGGGCTTACATGGCGATAGCTAGACTGGGCGGTTTTATGGACAGCAAGCGAACCGG
AATTGCCAGCTGGGGCGCCCTCTGGTAAGGTTGGGAAGCCCTGCAAAGTAAACTGGATGGCTTTCTTGCC
GCCAAGGATCTGATGGCGCAGGGGATCAAGCTCTGATCAAGAGACAGGATGAGGATCGTTTCGCATGATT
GAACAAGATGGATTGCACGCAGGTTCTCCGGCCGCTTGGGTGGAGAGGCTATTCGGCTATGACTGGGCAC
AACAGACAATCGGCTGCTCTGATGCCGCCGTGTTCCGGCTGTCAGCGCAGGGGCGCCCGGTTCTTTTTGT
CAAGACCGACCTGTCCGGTGCCCTGAATGAACTGCAAGACGAGGCAGCGCGGCTATCGTGGCTGGCCACG
ACGGGCGTTCCTTGCGCAGCTGTGCTCGACGTTGTCACTGAAGCGGGAAGGGACTGGCTGCTATTGGGCG
AAGTGCCGGGGCAGGATCTCCTGTCATCTCACCTTGCTCCTGCCGAGAAAGTATCCATCATGGCTGATGC
AATGCGGCGGCTGCATACGCTTGATCCGGCTACCTGCCCATTCGACCACCAAGCGAAACATCGCATCGAG
CGAGCACGTACTCGGATGGAAGCCGGTCTTGTCGATCAGGATGATCTGGACGAAGAGCATCAGGGGCTCG
CGCCAGCCGAACTGTTCGCCAGGCTCAAGGCGAGCATGCCCGACGGCGAGGATCTCGTCGTGACCCATGG
CGATGCCTGCTTGCCGAATATCATGGTGGAAAATGGCCGCTTTTCTGGATTCATCGACTGTGGCCGGCTG
GGTGTGGCGGACCGCTATCAGGACATAGCGTTGGCTACCCGTGATATTGCTGAAGAGCTTGGCGGCGAAT
GGGCTGACCGCTTCCTCGTGCTTTACGGTATCGCCGCTCCCGATTCGCAGCGCATCGCCTTCTATCGCCT
TCTTGACGAGTTCTTCTGAATTATTAACGCTTACAATTTCCTGATGCGGTATTTTCTCCTTACGCATCTG
TGCGGTATTTCACACCGCATCAGGTGGCACTTTTCGGGGAAATGTGCGCGGAACCCCTATTTGTTTATTT
TTCTAAATACATTCAAATATGTATCCGCTCATGAGATTATCAAAAAGGATCTTCACCTAGATCCTTTTAA
ATTAAAAATGAAGTTTTAAATCAATCTAAAGTATATATGAGTAAACTTGGTCTGACAGTTACCAATGCTT
AATCAGTGAGGCACCTATCTCAGCGATCTGTCTATTTCGTTCATCCATAGTTGCCTGACTCCCCGTCGTG
TAGATAACTACGATACGGGAGGGCTTACCATCTGGCCCCAGTGCTGCAATGATACCGCGAGACCCACGCT
CACCGGCTCCAGATTTATCAGCAATAAACCAGCCAGCCGGAAGGGCCGAGCGCAGAAGTGGTCCTGCAAC
TTTATCCGCCTCCATCCAGTCTATTAATTGTTGCCGGGAAGCTAGAGTAAGTAGTTCGCCAGTTAATAGT
TTGCGCAACGTTGTTGCCATTGCTACAGGCATCGTGGTGTCACGCTCGTCGTTTGGTATGGCTTCATTCA
GCTCCGGTTCCCAACGATCAAGGCGAGTTACATGATCCCCCATGTTGTGCAAAAAAGCGGTTAGCTCCTT
CGGTCCTCCGATCGTTGTCAGAAGTAAGTTGGCCGCAGTGTTATCACTCATGGTTATGGCAGCACTGCAT
AATTCTCTTACTGTCATGCCATCCGTAAGATGCTTTTCTGTGACTGGTGAGTACTCAACCAAGTCATTCT
GAGAATAGTGTATGCGGCGACCGAGTTGCTCTTGCCCGGCGTCAATACGGGATAATACCGCGCCACATAG
CAGAACTTTAAAAGTGCTCATCATTGGAAAACGTTCTTCGGGGCGAAAACTCTCAAGGATCTTACCGCTG
TTGAGATCCAGTTCGATGTAACCCACTCGTGCACCCAACTGATCTTCAGCATCTTTTACTTTCACCAGCG
TTTCTGGGTGAGCAAAAACAGGAAGGCAAAATGCCGCAAAAAAGGGAATAAGGGCGACACGGAAATGTTG
AATACTCATACTCTTCCTTTTTCAATATTATTGAAGCATTTATCAGGGTTATTGTCTCATGACCAAAATC
CCTTAACGTGAGTTTTCGTTCCACTGAGCGTCAGACCCCGTAGAAAAGATCAAAGGATCTTC
Features (pLannotate 1.2.2; 31 found; start..end, strand, type, name):
      1..589     +  rep_origin     ori: high-copy-number ColE1/pMB1/pBR322/pUC origin of replication
    772..864     +  CDS            lacI (fragment): lac repressor; lacI; The lac repressor binds to the lac operator to inhibit transcription in E. coli. This inhibition can be relieved by adding lactose or isopropyl-β-D-thiogalactopyranoside (IPTG).
    877..898     +  protein_bind   CAP binding site: CAP binding activates transcription in the presence of cAMP. E. coli catabolite activator protein
    913..943     +  promoter       lac promoter: promoter for the E. coli lac operon
    947..969     +  protein_bind   lac operator (fragment): The lac repressor binds to the lac operator to inhibit transcription in E. coli. This inhibition can be relieved by adding lactose or isopropyl-β-D-thiogalactopyranoside (IPTG). lac repressor encoded by lacI
   1012..1030    +  promoter       T3 promoter: promoter for bacteriophage T3 RNA polymerase
   1437..1470    -  protein_bind   loxP: Cre-mediated recombination occurs in the 8-bp core sequence (GCATACAT). Cre recombinase
   1620..1999    +  enhancer       CMV enhancer: human cytomegalovirus immediate early enhancer
   2000..2203    +  promoter       CMV promoter: human cytomegalovirus (CMV) immediate early promoter
   2308..3278    +  CDS            HygR (fragment): aminoglycoside phosphotransferase from E. coli; aph(4)-Ia; confers resistance to hygromycin
   3279..4383    +  CDS            HSV TK (fragment): herpes simplex virus thymidine kinase confers sensitivity to nucleoside analogs such as acyclovir or ganciclovir
   4419..4553    +  polyA_signal   SV40 poly(A) signal: SV40 polyadenylation signal
   4582..4615    -  protein_bind   loxP: Cre-mediated recombination occurs in the 8-bp core sequence (GCATACAT). Cre recombinase
   4647..4664    -  misc_feature   MCS (fragment): pUC18/19 multiple cloning site
   4976..6154    +  promoter       EF-1α promoter: strong constitutive promoter for human elongation factor EF-1α
   6215..6239    +  protein_bind   attB1: mutant version of attB; recombination site for the Gateway® BP reaction BP Clonase™
   6247..7185    +  CDS            TEX264: TX264_HUMAN - Also known as ZSIG11 From Homo sapiens (Human).
   7218..7934    +  CDS            EGFP: the original enhanced GFP (Yang et al., 1996) mammalian codon-optimized
   7938..7962    -  protein_bind   attB2: mutant version of attB; recombination site for the Gateway® BP reaction BP Clonase™
   8015..8056    +  CDS            V5 tag: epitope tag from simian virus 5
   8100..8324    +  polyA_signal   bGH poly(A) signal: bovine growth hormone polyadenylation signal
   8335..8352    -  misc_feature   MCS (fragment): pUC18/19 multiple cloning site
   9245..9263    -  promoter       T7 promoter: promoter for bacteriophage T7 RNA polymerase
   9266..9413    +  CDS            lacZα (fragment): LacZα fragment of β-galactosidase; lacZ fragment
   9423..9726    +  CDS            ccdB (fragment): CcdB, a bacterial toxin that poisons DNA gyrase; ccdB; Plasmids containing the ccdB gene cannot be propagated in standard E. coli strains.
   9774..10043   +  CDS            tnpA (fragment): TN5P_ECOLX - Also known as tnp. Experimental evidence at protein level: Swiss-Prot protein existence level 1. Mediates transposition of transposon Tn5 by a 'cut and paste' mechanism. First, the monomeric transposase binds the 19 bp inverted DNA repeats flanking the transposon. Then, dimerization of the DNA- bound transposase creates a synaptic DNA complex. After nicking of the first DNA strand, excision of the transposon proceeds through a series of intermediates. The transposase then mediates the insertion of the transposon at a new site by strand transfer. The activity of the wild- type tran
  10075..10869   +  CDS            NeoR/KanR: aminoglycoside phosphotransferase from Tn5; aph(3')-II (or nptII); confers resistance to neomycin, kanamycin, and G418 (Geneticin®)
  10890..10940   -  misc_feature   bom (fragment): basis of mobility region from pBR322
  10967..11026   +  promoter       AmpR promoter (fragment): bla
  11119..11979   -  CDS            AmpR: β-lactamase; bla; confers resistance to ampicillin, carbenicillin, and related antibiotics
  11980..12032   -  promoter       AmpR promoter (fragment): bla
