[The description below was written by a language model from this plasmid's Addgene catalogue record and pLannotate feature annotations shown in this document.]
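Description:
pAC150-TEX264ΔLIR-GFP is a 12.1 kb mammalian expression plasmid built on the pAC150 PiggyBac backbone, intended for transposase-mediated integration of an expression cassette into the host genome. The PiggyBac terminal repeats themselves are not called in the automated annotation, so their positions cannot be given from the record. In E. coli the plasmid replicates from a high-copy ColE1/pUC-type origin and is selected with ampicillin through the bla gene. The annotation also detects an intact NeoR/KanR coding sequence and fragments of lacZα, ccdB, Tn5 transposase and lac regulatory elements in the backbone, apparently leftovers of earlier cloning steps.

The payload is human TEX264 (also known as ZSIG11) carrying the F273A substitution, which the construct name indicates inactivates the LC3-interacting region (ΔLIR). It lies just upstream of an EGFP coding sequence, consistent with the C-terminal GFP fusion implied by the name. The TEX264-EGFP unit was introduced by Gateway cloning and sits between attB1 and attB2 sites, driven by the strong constitutive EF-1α promoter and terminated by a bGH polyadenylation signal. A vector-encoded V5 tag lies downstream of attB2, but the record does not say whether it is translated. Upstream, a CMV enhancer/promoter drives a hygromycin resistance–HSV thymidine kinase fusion with an SV40 poly(A). This cassette allows positive selection with hygromycin and negative selection with ganciclovir, and it is flanked by loxP sites so that Cre can excise it.

The associated publication concerns selective ER-phagy during neurogenesis. This suggests use as a stably expressed, fluorescently trackable LIR-mutant version of TEX264 for comparison with the wild-type protein.
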