Addgene plasmid #201930: pAC150-TEX264ΔLIR-GFP
Purpose: PiggyBac Vector expressing TEX264ΔLIR-GFP
Depositing lab: Wade Harper. Depositing organization: Harvard Medical School. Publication: Combinatorial selective ER-phagy remodels the ER during neurogenesis. Hoyer MJ, Capitanio C, Smith IR, Paoli JC, Bieber A, Jiang Y, Paulo JA, Gonzalez-Lozano MA, Baumeister W, Wilfling F, Schulman BA, Harper JW. Nat Cell Biol. 2024 Mar;26(3):378-392. doi: 10.1038/s41556-024-01356-4. Epub 2024 Mar 1. PubMed 38429475.
Backbone
  Vector backbone: pAC150
  Vector type: Mammalian Expression
Growth in bacteria
  Bacterial resistance: Ampicillin, 100 μg/mL
  Growth temperature: 37°C
  Growth strain: DH5alpha
  Copy number: Unknown
Gene/Insert
  Gene/Insert name: TEX264
  Species: H. sapiens (human)
  Mutation: F273A
  Entrez Gene: TEX264 (a.k.a. ZSIG11)
  Cloning method: Gateway Cloning
Terms and licenses: Academic/Nonprofit Terms; Industry Terms: Not Available to Industry
Depositor comments: Please visit https://www.biorxiv.org/content/10.1101/2023.06.26.546565v2 for bioRxiv preprint.
How to cite: pAC150-TEX264ΔLIR-GFP was a gift from Wade Harper (Addgene plasmid # 201930 ; http://n2t.net/addgene:201930 ; RRID:Addgene_201930)
